>Addgene plasmid #116339 | pHAGE-ERBB2-L755_T759delLRENT | addgene full sequence | sequence record 250605 | Addgene NGS Result
TGGAAGGGCTAATTCACTCCCAAAGAAGACAAGATATCCTTGATCTGTGGATCTACCACACACAAGGCTA
CTTCCCTGATTAGCAGAACTACACACCAGGGCCAGGGGTCAGATATCCACTGACCTTTGGATGGTGCTAC
AAGCTAGTACCAGTTGAGCCAGATAAGGTAGAAGAGGCCAATAAAGGAGAGAACACCAGCTTGTTACACC
CTGTGAGCCTGCATGGGATGGATGACCCGGAGAGAGAAGTGTTAGAGTGGAGGTTTGACAGCCGCCTAGC
ATTTCATCACGTGGCCCGAGAGCTGCATCCGGAGTACTTCAAGAACTGCTGATATCGAGCTTGCTACAAG
GGACTTTCCGCTGGGGACTTTCCAGGGAGGCGTGGCCTGGGCGGGACTGGGGAGTGGCGAGCCCTCAGAT
CCTGCATATAAGCAGCTGCTTTTTGCCTGTACTGGGTCTCTCTGGTTAGACCAGATCTGAGCCTGGGAGC
TCTCTGGCTAACTAGGGAACCCACTGCTTAAGCCTCAATAAAGCTTGCCTTGAGTGCTTCAAGTAGTGTG
TGCCCGTCTGTTGTGTGACTCTGGTAACTAGAGATCCCTCAGACCCTTTTAGTCAGTGTGGAAAATCTCT
AGCAGTGGCGCCCGAACAGGGACTTGAAAGCGAAAGGGAAACCAGAGGAGCTCTCTCGACGCAGGACTCG
GCTTGCTGAAGCGCGCACGGCAAGAGGCGAGGGGCGGCGACTGGTGAGTACGCCAAAAATTTTGACTAGC
GGAGGCTAGAAGGAGAGAGATGGGTGCGAGAGCGTCAGTATTAAGCGGGGGAGAATTAGATCGCGATGGG
AAAAAATTCGGTTAAGGCCAGGGGGAAAGAAAAAATATAAATTAAAACATATAGTATGGGCAAGCAGGGA
GCTAGAACGATTCGCAGTTAATCCTGGCCTGTTAGAAACATCAGAAGGCTGTAGACAAATACTGGGACAG
CTACAACCATCCCTTCAGACAGGATCAGAAGAACTTAGATCATTATATAATACAGTAGCAACCCTCTATT
GTGTGCATCAAAGGATAGAGATAAAAGACACCAAGGAAGCTTTAGACAAGATAGAGGAAGAGCAAAACAA
AAGTAAGACCACCGCACAGCAAGCGGCCGGCCGCTGATCTTCAGACCTGGAGGAGGAGATATGAGGGACA
ATTGGAGAAGTGAATTATATAAATATAAAGTAGTAAAAATTGAACCATTAGGAGTAGCACCCACCAAGGC
AAAGAGAAGAGTGGTGCAGAGAGAAAAAAGAGCAGTGGGAATAGGAGCTTTGTTCCTTGGGTTCTTGGGA
GCAGCAGGAAGCACTATGGGCGCAGCGTCAATGACGCTGACGGTACAGGCCAGACAATTATTGTCTGGTA
TAGTGCAGCAGCAGAACAATTTGCTGAGGGCTATTGAGGCGCAACAGCATCTGTTGCAACTCACAGTCTG
GGGCATCAAGCAGCTCCAGGCAAGAATCCTGGCTGTGGAAAGATACCTAAAGGATCAACAGCTCCTGGGG
ATTTGGGGTTGCTCTGGAAAACTCATTTGCACCACTGCTGTGCCTTGGAATGCTAGTTGGAGTAATAAAT
CTCTGGAACAGATTTGGAATCACACGACCTGGATGGAGTGGGACAGAGAAATTAACAATTACACAAGCTT
AATACACTCCTTAATTGAAGAATCGCAAAACCAGCAAGAAAAGAATGAACAAGAATTATTGGAATTAGAT
AAATGGGCAAGTTTGTGGAATTGGTTTAACATAACAAATTGGCTGTGGTATATAAAATTATTCATAATGA
TAGTAGGAGGCTTGGTAGGTTTAAGAATAGTTTTTGCTGTACTTTCTATAGTGAATAGAGTTAGGCAGGG
ATATTCACCATTATCGTTTCAGACCCACCTCCCAACCCCGAGGGGACCCGACAGGCCCGAAGGAATAGAA
GAAGAAGGTGGAGAGAGAGACAGAGACAGATCCATTCGATTAGTGAACGGATCTCGACGGTATCGCCGAA
TTCACAAATGGCAGTATTCATCCACAATTTTAAAAGAAAAGGGGGGATTGGGGGGTACAGTGCAGGGGAA
AGAATAGTAGACATAATAGCAACAGACATACAAACTAAAGAATTACAAAAACAAATTACAAAAATTCAAA
ATTTTCGGGTTTATTACAGGGACAGCAGAGATCCAGTTTGGACTAGTCGTGAGGCTCCGGTGCCCGTCAG
TGGGCAGAGCGCACATCGCCCACAGTCCCCGAGAAGTTGGGGGGAGGGGTCGGCAATTGAACCGGTGCCT
AGAGAAGGTGGCGCGGGGTAAACTGGGAAAGTGATGTCGTGTACTGGCTCCGCCTTTTTCCCGAGGGTGG
GGGAGAACCGTATATAAGTGCAGTAGTCGCCGTGAACGTTCTTTTTCGCAACGGGTTTGCCGCCAGAACA
CAGGTAAGTGCCGTGTGTGGTTCCCGCGGGCCTGGCCTCTTTACGGGTTATGGCCCTTGCGTGCCTTGAA
TTACTTCCACCTGGCTGCAGTACGTGATTCTTGATCCCGAGCTTCGGGTTGGAAGTGGGTGGGAGAGTTC
GAGGCCTTGCGCTTAAGGAGCCCCTTCGCCTCGTGCTTGAGTTGAGGCCTGGCCTGGGCGCTGGGGCCGC
CGCGTGCGAATCTGGTGGCACCTTCGCGCCTGTCTCGCTGCTTTCGATAAGTCTCTAGCCATTTAAAATT
TTTGATGACCTGCTGCGACGCTTTTTTTCTGGCAAGATAGTCTTGTAAATGCGGGCCAAGATCTGCACAC
TGGTATTTCGGTTTTTGGGGCCGCGGGCGGCGACGGGGCCCGTGCGTCCCAGCGCACATGTTCGGCGAGG
CGGGGCCTGCGAGCGCGGCCACCGAGAATCGGACGGGGGTAGTCTCAAGCTGGCCGGCCTGCTCTGGTGC
CTGGCCTCGCGCCGCCGTGTATCGCCCCGCCCTGGGCGGCAAGGCTGGCCCGGTCGGCACCAGTTGCGTG
AGCGGAAAGATGGCCGCTTCCCGGCCCTGCTGCAGGGAGCTCAAAATGGAGGACGCGGCGCTCGGGAGAG
CGGGCGGGTGAGTCACCCACACAAAGGAAAAGGGCCTTTCCGTCCTCAGCCGTCGCTTCATGTGACTCCA
CGGAGTACCGGGCGCCGTCCAGGCACCTCGATTAGTTCTCGAGCTTTTGGAGTACGTCGTCTTTAGGTTG
GGGGGAGGGGTTTTATGCGATGGAGTTTCCCCACACTGAGTGGGTGGAGACTGAAGTTAGGCCAGCTTGG
CACTTGATGTAATTCTCCTTGGAATTTGCCCTTTTTGAGTTTGGATCTTGGTTCATTCTCAAGCCTCAGA
CAGTGGTTCAAAGTTTTTTTCTTCCATTTCAGGTGTCGTGAAGCGGCCCTGCAGATATCAACAAGTTTGT
ACAAAAAAGCAGGCACCATGGAGCTGGCGGCCTTGTGCCGCTGGGGGCTCCTCCTCGCCCTCTTGCCCCC
CGGAGCCGCGAGCACCCAAGTGTGCACCGGCACAGACATGAAGCTGCGGCTCCCTGCCAGTCCCGAGACC
CACCTGGACATGCTCCGCCACCTCTACCAGGGCTGCCAGGTGGTGCAGGGAAACCTGGAACTCACCTACC
TGCCCACCAATGCCAGCCTGTCCTTCCTGCAGGATATCCAGGAGGTGCAGGGCTACGTGCTCATCGCTCA
CAACCAAGTGAGGCAGGTCCCACTGCAGAGGCTGCGGATTGTGCGAGGCACCCAGCTCTTTGAGGACAAC
TATGCCCTGGCCGTGCTAGACAATGGAGACCCGCTGAACAATACCACCCCTGTCACAGGGGCCTCCCCAG
GAGGCCTGCGGGAGCTGCAGCTTCGAAGCCTCACAGAGATCTTGAAAGGAGGGGTCTTGATCCAGCGGAA
CCCCCAGCTCTGCTACCAGGACACGATTTTGTGGAAGGACATCTTCCACAAGAACAACCAGCTGGCTCTC
ACACTGATAGACACCAACCGCTCTCGGGCCTGCCACCCCTGTTCTCCGATGTGTAAGGGCTCCCGCTGCT
GGGGAGAGAGTTCTGAGGATTGTCAGAGCCTGACGCGCACTGTCTGTGCCGGTGGCTGTGCCCGCTGCAA
GGGGCCACTGCCCACTGACTGCTGCCATGAGCAGTGTGCTGCCGGCTGCACGGGCCCCAAGCACTCTGAC
TGCCTGGCCTGCCTCCACTTCAACCACAGTGGCATCTGTGAGCTGCACTGCCCAGCCCTGGTCACCTACA
ACACAGACACGTTTGAGTCCATGCCCAATCCCGAGGGCCGGTATACATTCGGCGCCAGCTGTGTGACTGC
CTGTCCCTACAACTACCTTTCTACGGACGTGGGATCCTGCACCCTCGTCTGCCCCCTGCACAACCAAGAG
GTGACAGCAGAGGATGGAACACAGCGGTGTGAGAAGTGCAGCAAGCCCTGTGCCCGAGTGTGCTATGGTC
TGGGCATGGAGCACTTGCGAGAGGTGAGGGCAGTTACCAGTGCCAATATCCAGGAGTTTGCTGGCTGCAA
GAAGATCTTTGGGAGCCTGGCATTTCTGCCGGAGAGCTTTGATGGGGACCCAGCCTCCAACACTGCCCCG
CTCCAGCCAGAGCAGCTCCAAGTGTTTGAGACTCTGGAAGAGATCACAGGTTACCTATACATCTCAGCAT
GGCCGGACAGCCTGCCTGACCTCAGCGTCTTCCAGAACCTGCAAGTAATCCGGGGACGAATTCTGCACAA
TGGCGCCTACTCGCTGACCCTGCAAGGGCTGGGCATCAGCTGGCTGGGGCTGCGCTCACTGAGGGAACTG
GGCAGTGGACTGGCCCTCATCCACCATAACACCCACCTCTGCTTCGTGCACACGGTGCCCTGGGACCAGC
TCTTTCGGAACCCGCACCAAGCTCTGCTCCACACTGCCAACCGGCCAGAGGACGAGTGTGTGGGCGAGGG
CCTGGCCTGCCACCAGCTGTGCGCCCGAGGGCACTGCTGGGGTCCAGGGCCCACCCAGTGTGTCAACTGC
AGCCAGTTCCTTCGGGGCCAGGAGTGCGTGGAGGAATGCCGAGTACTGCAGGGGCTCCCCAGGGAGTATG
TGAATGCCAGGCACTGTTTGCCGTGCCACCCTGAGTGTCAGCCCCAGAATGGCTCAGTGACCTGTTTTGG
ACCGGAGGCTGACCAGTGTGTGGCCTGTGCCCACTATAAGGACCCTCCCTTCTGCGTGGCCCGCTGCCCC
AGCGGTGTGAAACCTGACCTCTCCTACATGCCCATCTGGAAGTTTCCAGATGAGGAGGGCGCATGCCAGC
CTTGCCCCATCAACTGCACCCACTCCTGTGTGGACCTGGATGACAAGGGCTGCCCCGCCGAGCAGAGAGC
CAGCCCTCTGACGTCCATCATCTCTGCGGTGGTTGGCATTCTGCTGGTCGTGGTCTTGGGGGTGGTCTTT
GGGATCCTCATCAAGCGACGGCAGCAGAAGATCCGGAAGTACACGATGCGGAGACTGCTGCAGGAAACGG
AGCTGGTGGAGCCGCTGACACCTAGCGGAGCGATGCCCAACCAGGCGCAGATGCGGATCCTGAAAGAGAC
GGAGCTGAGGAAGGTGAAGGTGCTTGGATCTGGCGCTTTTGGCACAGTCTACAAGGGCATCTGGATCCCT
GATGGGGAGAATGTGAAAATTCCAGTGGCCATCAAAGTGTCCCCCAAAGCCAACAAAGAAATCTTAGACG
AAGCATACGTGATGGCTGGTGTGGGCTCCCCATATGTCTCCCGCCTTCTGGGCATCTGCCTGACATCCAC
GGTGCAGCTGGTGACACAGCTTATGCCCTATGGCTGCCTCTTAGACCATGTCCGGGAAAACCGCGGACGC
CTGGGCTCCCAGGACCTGCTGAACTGGTGTATGCAGATTGCCAAGGGGATGAGCTACCTGGAGGATGTGC
GGCTCGTACACAGGGACTTGGCCGCTCGGAACGTGCTGGTCAAGAGTCCCAACCATGTCAAAATTACAGA
CTTCGGGCTGGCTCGGCTGCTGGACATTGACGAGACAGAGTACCATGCAGATGGGGGCAAGGTGCCCATC
AAGTGGATGGCGCTGGAGTCCATTCTCCGCCGGCGGTTCACCCACCAGAGTGATGTGTGGAGTTATGGTG
TGACTGTGTGGGAGCTGATGACTTTTGGGGCCAAACCTTACGATGGGATCCCAGCCCGGGAGATCCCTGA
CCTGCTGGAAAAGGGGGAGCGGCTGCCCCAGCCCCCCATCTGCACCATTGATGTCTACATGATCATGGTC
AAATGTTGGATGATTGACTCTGAATGTCGGCCAAGATTCCGGGAGTTGGTGTCTGAATTCTCCCGCATGG
CCAGGGACCCCCAGCGCTTTGTGGTCATCCAGAATGAGGACTTGGGCCCAGCCAGTCCCTTGGACAGCAC
CTTCTACCGCTCACTGCTGGAGGACGATGACATGGGGGACCTGGTGGATGCTGAGGAGTATCTGGTACCC
CAGCAGGGCTTCTTCTGTCCAGACCCTGCCCCGGGCGCTGGGGGCATGGTCCACCACAGGCACCGCAGCT
CATCTACCAGGAGTGGCGGTGGGGACCTGACACTAGGGCTGGAGCCCTCTGAAGAGGAGGCCCCCAGGTC
TCCACTGGCACCCTCCGAAGGGGCTGGCTCCGATGTATTTGATGGTGACCTGGGAATGGGGGCAGCCAAG
GGGCTGCAAAGCCTCCCCACACATGACCCCAGCCCTCTACAGCGGTACAGTGAGGACCCCACAGTACCCC
TGCCCTCTGAGACTGATGGCTACGTTGCCCCCCTGACCTGCAGCCCCCAGCCTGAATATGTGAACCAGCC
AGATGTTCGGCCCCAGCCCCCTTCGCCCCGAGAGGGCCCTCTGCCTGCTGCCCGACCTGCTGGTGCCACT
CTGGAAAGGCCCAAGACTCTCTCCCCAGGGAAGAATGGGGTCGTCAAAGACGTTTTTGCCTTTGGGGGTG
CCGTGGAGAACCCCGAGTACTTGACACCCCAGGGAGGAGCTGCCCCTCAGCCCCACCCTCCTCCTGCCTT
CAGCCCAGCCTTCGACAACCTCTATTACTGGGACCAGGACCCACCAGAGCGGGGGGCTCCACCCAGCACC
TTCAAAGGGACACCTACGGCAGAGAACCCAGAGTACCTGGGTCTGGACGTGCCAGTGTAGAACCCAGCTT
TCTTGTACAAAGTGGTGATATCCAATTAACCCTCACTAAAGGTATTAGAGAGAAATTGTAGAGATTCCCT
ATAGTGAGTCGTATTACCACCCAACTTTTCTATACAAAGTGGTTGATATCCAGCACAGTGGCGGCCGCTC
GAGTCTAGAGGGCCCGCGGTTCGAAGGTAAGCCTATCCCTAACCCTCTCCTCGGTCTCGATTCTACGCGT
ACCGGTTAGTAATGAGATCCCTCCCCCCCCCCTAACGTTACTGGCCGAAGCCGCTTGGAATAAGGCCGGT
GTGCGTTTGTCTATATGTTATTTTCCACCATATTGCCGTCTTTTGGCAATGTGAGGGCCCGGAAACCTGG
CCCTGTCTTCTTGACGAGCATTCCTAGGGGTCTTTCCCCTCTCGCCAAAGGAATGCAAGGTCTGTTGAAT
GTCGTGAAGGAAGCAGTTCCTCTGGAAGCTTCTTGAAGACAAACAACGTCTGTAGCGACCCTTTGCAGGC
AGCGGAACCCCCCACCTGGCGACAGGTGCCTCTGCGGCCAAAAGCCACGTGTATAAGATACACCTGCAAA
GGCGGCACAACCCCAGTGCCACGTTGTGAGTTGGATAGTTGTGGAAAGAGTCAAATGGCTCTCCTCAAGC
GTATTCAACAAGGGGCTGAAGGATGCCCAGAAGGTACCCCATTGTATGGGATCTGATCTGGGGCCTCGGT
GCACATGCTTTACATGTGTTTAGTCGAGGTTAAAAAAACGTCTAGGCCCCCCGAACCACGGGGACGTGGT
TTTCCTTTGAAAAACACGATGATAATATGGCCACACATATGACCGAGTACAAGCCCACGGTGCGCCTCGC
CACCCGCGACGACGTCCCCAGGGCCGTACGCACCCTCGCCGCCGCGTTCGCCGACTACCCCGCCACGCGC
CACACCGTCGATCCGGACCGCCACATCGAGCGGGTCACCGAGCTGCAAGAACTCTTCCTCACGCGCGTCG
GGCTCGACATCGGCAAGGTGTGGGTCGCGGACGACGGCGCCGCGGTGGCGGTCTGGACCACGCCGGAGAG
CGTCGAAGCGGGGGCGGTGTTCGCCGAGATCGGCCCGCGCATGGCCGAGTTGAGCGGTTCCCGGCTGGCC
GCGCAGCAACAGATGGAAGGCCTCCTGGCGCCGCACCGGCCCAAGGAGCCCGCGTGGTTCCTGGCCACCG
TCGGCGTCTCGCCCGACCACCAGGGCAAGGGTCTGGGCAGCGCCGTCGTGCTCCCCGGAGTGGAGGCGGC
CGAGCGCGCCGGGGTGCCCGCCTTCCTGGAGACCTCCGCGCCCCGCAACCTCCCCTTCTACGAGCGGCTC
GGCTTCACCGTCACCGCCGACGTCGAGGTGCCCGAAGGACCGCGCACCTGGTGCATGACCCGCAAGCCCG
GTGCCTAAATCGATAGATCCTAATCAACCTCTGGATTACAAAATTTGTGAAAGATTGACTGGTATTCTTA
ACTATGTTGCTCCTTTTACGCTATGTGGATACGCTGCTTTAATGCCTTTGTATCATGCTATTGCTTCCCG
TATGGCTTTCATTTTCTCCTCCTTGTATAAATCCTGGTTGCTGTCTCTTTATGAGGAGTTGTGGCCCGTT
GTCAGGCAACGTGGCGTGGTGTGCACTGTGTTTGCTGACGCAACCCCCACTGGTTGGGGCATTGCCACCA
CCTGTCAGCTCCTTTCCGGGACTTTCGCTTTCCCCCTCCCTATTGCCACGGCGGAACTCATCGCCGCCTG
CCTTGCCCGCTGCTGGACAGGGGCTCGGCTGTTGGGCACTGACAATTCCGTGGTGTTGTCGGGGAAATCA
TCGTCCTTTCCTTGGCTGCTCGCCTGTGTTGCCACCTGGATTCTGCGCGGGACGTCCTTCTGCTACGTCC
CTTCGGCCCTCAATCCAGCGGACCTTCCTTCCCGCGGCCTGCTGCCGGCTCTGCGGCCTCTTCCGCGTCT
TCGCCTTCGCCCTCAGACGAGTCGGATCTCCCTTTGGGCCGCCTCCCCGCCTGAGATCCTTTAAGACCAA
TGACTTACAAGGCAGCTGTAGATCTTAGCCACTTTTTAAAAGAAAAGGGGGGACTGGAAGGGCTAATTCA
CTCCCAACGAAGACAAGATCTGCTTTTTGCTTGTACTGGGTCTCTCTGGTTAGACCAGATCTGAGCCTGG
GAGCTCTCTGGCTAACTAGGGAACCCACTGCTTAAGCCTCAATAAAGCTTGCCTTGAGTGCTTCAAGTAG
TGTGTGCCCGTCTGTTGTGTGACTCTGGTAACTAGAGATCCCTCAGACCCTTTTAGTCAGTGTGGAAAAT
CTCTAGCAGTAGTAGTTCATGTCATCTTATTATTCAGTATTTATAACTTGCAAAGAAATGAATATCAGAG
AGTGAGAGGCCCGGGTTAATTAAGGAAAGGGCTAGATCATTCTTGAAGACGAAAGGGCCTCGTGATACGC
CTATTTTTATAGGTTAATGTCATGATAATAATGGTTTCTTAGACGTCAGGTGGCACTTTTCGGGGAAATG
TGCGCGGAACCCCTATTTGTTTATTTTTCTAAATACATTCAAATATGTATCCGCTCATGAGACAATAACC
CTGATAAATGCTTCAATAATATTGAAAAAGGAAGAGTATGAGTATTCAACATTTCCGTGTCGCCCTTATT
CCCTTTTTTGCGGCATTTTGCCTTCCTGTTTTTGCTCACCCAGAAACGCTGGTGAAAGTAAAAGATGCTG
AAGATCAGTTGGGTGCACGAGTGGGTTACATCGAACTGGATCTCAACAGCGGTAAGATCCTTGAGAGTTT
TCGCCCCGAAGAACGTTTTCCAATGATGAGCACTTTTAAAGTTCTGCTATGTGGCGCGGTATTATCCCGT
GTTGACGCCGGGCAAGAGCAACTCGGTCGCCGCATACACTATTCTCAGAATGACTTGGTTGAGTACTCAC
CAGTCACAGAAAAGCATCTTACGGATGGCATGACAGTAAGAGAATTATGCAGTGCTGCCATAACCATGAG
TGATAACACTGCGGCCAACTTACTTCTGACAACGATCGGAGGACCGAAGGAGCTAACCGCTTTTTTGCAC
AACATGGGGGATCATGTAACTCGCCTTGATCGTTGGGAACCGGAGCTGAATGAAGCCATACCAAACGACG
AGCGTGACACCACGATGCCTGTAGCAATGGCAACAACGTTGCGCAAACTATTAACTGGCGAACTACTTAC
TCTAGCTTCCCGGCAACAATTAATAGACTGGATGGAGGCGGATAAAGTTGCAGGACCACTTCTGCGCTCG
GCCCTTCCGGCTGGCTGGTTTATTGCTGATAAATCTGGAGCCGGTGAGCGTGGGTCTCGCGGTATCATTG
CAGCACTGGGGCCAGATGGTAAGCCCTCCCGTATCGTAGTTATCTACACGACGGGGAGTCAGGCAACTAT
GGATGAACGAAATAGACAGATCGCTGAGATAGGTGCCTCACTGATTAAGCATTGGTAACTGTCAGACCAA
GTTTACTCATATATACTTTAGATTGATTTAAAACTTCATTTTTAATTTAAAAGGATCTAGGTGAAGATCC
TTTTTGATAATCTCATGACCAAAATCCCTTAACGTGAGTTTTCGTTCCACTGAGCGTCAGACCCCGTAGA
AAAGATCAAAGGATCTTCTTGAGATCCTTTTTTTCTGCGCGTAATCTGCTGCTTGCAAACAAAAAAACCA
CCGCTACCAGCGGTGGTTTGTTTGCCGGATCAAGAGCTACCAACTCTTTTTCCGAAGGTAACTGGCTTCA
GCAGAGCGCAGATACCAAATACTGTTCTTCTAGTGTAGCCGTAGTTAGGCCACCACTTCAAGAACTCTGT
AGCACCGCCTACATACCTCGCTCTGCTAATCCTGTTACCAGTGGCTGCTGCCAGTGGCGATAAGTCGTGT
CTTACCGGGTTGGACTCAAGACGATAGTTACCGGATAAGGCGCAGCGGTCGGGCTGAACGGGGGGTTCGT
GCACACAGCCCAGCTTGGAGCGAACGACCTACACCGAACTGAGATACCTACAGCGTGAGCTATGAGAAAG
CGCCACGCTTCCCGAAGGGAGAAAGGCGGACAGGTATCCGGTAAGCGGCAGGGTCGGAACAGGAGAGCGC
ACGAGGGAGCTTCCAGGGGGAAACGCCTGGTATCTTTATAGTCCTGTCGGGTTTCGCCACCTCTGACTTG
AGCGTCGATTTTTGTGATGCTCGTCAGGGGGGCGGAGCCTATGGAAAAACGCCAGCAACGCGGCCTTTTT
ACGGTTCCTGGCCTTTTGCTGGCCTTTTGCTCACATGTTCTTTCCTGCGTTATCCCCTGATTCTGTGGAT
AACCGTATTACCGCCTTTGAGTGAGCTGATACCGCTCGCCGCAGCCGAACGACCGAGCGCAGCGAGTCAG
TGAGCGAGGAAGCGGAAGAGCGCCCAATACGCAAACCGCCTCTCCCCGCGCGTTGGCCGATTCATTAATG
CAGCAAGCTCATGGCTGACTAATTTTTTTTATTTATGCAGAGGCCGAGGCCGCCTCGGCCTCTGAGCTAT
TCCAGAAGTAGTGAGGAGGCTTTTTTGGAGGCCTAGGCTTTTGCAAAAAGCTCCCCGTGGCACGACAGGT
TTCCCGACTGGAAAGCGGGCAGTGAGCGCAACGCAATTAATGTGAGTTAGCTCACTCATTAGGCACCCCA
GGCTTTACACTTTATGCTTCCGGCTCGTATGTTGTGTGGAATTGTGAGCGGATAACAATTTCACACAGGA
AACAGCTATGACATGATTACGAATTTCACAAATAAAGCATTTTTTTCACTGCATTCTAGTTGTGGTTTGT
CCAAACTCATCAATGTATCTTATCATGTCTGGATCAACTGGATAACTCAAGCTAACCAAAATCATCCCAA
ACTTCCCACCCCATACCCTATTACCACTGCCAATTACCTGTGGTTTCATTTACTCTAAACCTGTGATTCC
TCTGAATTATTTTCATTTTAAAGAAATTGTATTTGTTAAATATGTACTACAAACTTAGTAGT
Features (pLannotate 1.2.2; 30 found; start..end, strand, type, name):
    377..634     +  LTR            5' LTR (truncated): truncated 5' long terminal repeat (LTR) from HIV-1
    681..806     +  misc_feature   HIV-1 Ψ: packaging signal of human immunodeficiency virus type 1
    790..1128    +  CDS            HIV-1 gag (fragment): gag protein from human immunodeficiency virus 1; gag
   1303..1536    +  misc_feature   RRE: The Rev response element (RRE) of HIV-1 allows for Rev-dependent mRNA export from the nucleus to the cytoplasm.
   1913..2013    +  CDS            Rev (fragment): human immunodeficiency virus 1 (HIV-1) Rev protein; rev; enhances nuclear export of unspliced and incompletely spliced viral mRNAs
   2058..2175    +  misc_feature   cPPT/CTS: central polypurine tract and central termination sequence of HIV-1
   2223..3401    +  promoter       EF-1α promoter: strong constitutive promoter for human elongation factor EF-1α
   3422..3442    +  protein_bind   attB1: mutant version of attB; core recombination site for the Gateway® BP reaction BP Clonase™
   3448..7197    +  CDS            ERBB2: ERBB2_HUMAN - Also known as HER2, MLN19, NEU, NGL. Experimental evidence at protein level: Swiss-Prot protein existence level 1. In the nucleus is involved in transcriptional regulation. Associates with the 5'-TCAAATTC-3' sequence in the PTGS2/COX-2 promoter and activates its transcription. Implicated in transcriptional activation of CDKN1A; the function involves STAT3 and SRC. Involved in the transcription of rRNA genes by RNA Pol I and enhances protein synthesis and cell growth. From Homo sapiens (Human).
   7202..7226    -  protein_bind   attB2: mutant version of attB; recombination site for the Gateway® BP reaction BP Clonase™
   7234..7252    +  promoter       T3 promoter: promoter for bacteriophage T3 RNA polymerase
   7278..7296    -  promoter       T7 promoter: promoter for bacteriophage T7 RNA polymerase
   7302..7320    -  protein_bind   attB4 (fragment): mutant version of attB; core recombination site for the Gateway® BP reaction BP Clonase™
   7376..7417    +  CDS            V5 tag: epitope tag from simian virus 5
   7543..8005    +  misc_feature   IRES: internal ribosome entry site (IRES) of the encephalomyocarditis virus (EMCV)
   8019..8616    +  CDS            PuroR (fragment): puromycin N-acetyltransferase; pac from Streptomyces; confers resistance to puromycin
   8632..9220    +  misc_feature   WPRE: woodchuck hepatitis virus posttranscriptional regulatory element
   9228..9293    +  CDS            nef (fragment): NEF_HV1Z2 - Experimental evidence at protein level: Swiss-Prot protein existence level 1. Extracellular Nef protein targets CD4(+) T-lymphocytes for apoptosis by interacting with CXCR4 surface receptors. From Human immunodeficiency virus type 1 group M subtype D (isolate Z2/CDC-Z34) (HIV-1).
   9295..9528    +  LTR            3' LTR (ΔU3): self-inactivating 3' long terminal repeat (LTR) from HIV-1
   9733..9837    +  promoter       AmpR promoter: bla
   9838..10698   +  CDS            AmpR: β-lactamase; bla; confers resistance to ampicillin, carbenicillin, and related antibiotics
  10869..11457   +  rep_origin     ori: high-copy-number ColE1/pMB1/pBR322/pUC origin of replication
  11640..11694   +  CDS            lacI (fragment): lac repressor; lacI; The lac repressor binds to the lac operator to inhibit transcription in E. coli. This inhibition can be relieved by adding lactose or isopropyl-β-D-thiogalactopyranoside (IPTG).
  11700..11793   +  rep_origin     SV40 ori (fragment): SV40 origin of replication
  11818..11855   +  CDS            lacI (fragment): lac repressor; lacI; The lac repressor binds to the lac operator to inhibit transcription in E. coli. This inhibition can be relieved by adding lactose or isopropyl-β-D-thiogalactopyranoside (IPTG).
  11868..11889   +  protein_bind   CAP binding site: CAP binding activates transcription in the presence of cAMP. E. coli catabolite activator protein
  11904..11934   +  promoter       lac promoter: promoter for the E. coli lac operon
  11938..11960   +  protein_bind   lac operator (fragment): The lac repressor binds to the lac operator to inhibit transcription in E. coli. This inhibition can be relieved by adding lactose or isopropyl-β-D-thiogalactopyranoside (IPTG). lac repressor encoded by lacI
  11992..12075   +  polyA_signal   SV40 poly(A) signal (fragment): SV40 polyadenylation signal
  12242..329     +  CDS            nef (fragment) (across the origin): NEF_HV1BR - Experimental evidence at protein level: Swiss-Prot protein existence level 1. Extracellular Nef protein targets CD4(+) T-lymphocytes for apoptosis by interacting with CXCR4 surface receptors (PubMed:14990729). From Human immunodeficiency virus type 1 group M subtype B (isolate BRU/LAI) (HIV-1).
