[The description below was written by a language model from this plasmid's Addgene catalogue record and pLannotate feature annotations shown in this document.]
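Description:
pHAGE-ERBB2-L755_T759delLRENT is an HIV-1-derived lentiviral expression plasmid of about 12.2 kb built on the pHAGE backbone, carrying a mutant form of the human receptor tyrosine kinase ERBB2 (HER2/neu). In bacteria it is maintained through a high-copy ColE1/pUC-type origin and selected with ampicillin via the β-lactamase gene. The record lists a recombination-deficient strain for growth, as is usual for plasmids with repeated LTRs. The viral portion comprises a truncated 5' LTR, the Ψ packaging signal with an adjoining gag fragment, the Rev response element for Rev-dependent export of the genomic RNA, the cPPT/CTS element, and a ΔU3 self-inactivating 3' LTR, which leaves the integrated provirus without LTR promoter activity. Short nef, Rev, lac and SV40 fragments are annotated as backbone remnants.

Between the LTRs, the human EF-1α promoter drives the ERBB2 open reading frame, which was introduced by Gateway cloning and is flanked by attB1 and attB2 sites. The insert bears an in-frame deletion of five residues, L755 to T759 (LRENT). Downstream lie T3 and T7 promoter sequences, an attB4 fragment and a V5 tag annotation. The record does not indicate whether the V5 epitope is fused in frame to ERBB2. An EMCV IRES then allows translation of puromycin N-acetyltransferase from the same transcript, linking puromycin selection of transduced cells to transgene expression, and a WPRE enhances transcript expression. The construct is intended for lentiviral expression of this ERBB2 variant in mammalian cells and comes from a study that systematically annotated the functional effects of somatic cancer mutations.
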