Addgene plasmid #116339: pHAGE-ERBB2-L755_T759delLRENT
Purpose: Lentiviral expression of ERBB2 L755_T759delLRENT
Depositing lab: Gordon Mills & Kenneth Scott. Depositing organization: Baylor College of Medicine. Publication: Systematic Functional Annotation of Somatic Mutations in Cancer. Ng PK, Li J, Jeong KJ, Shao S, Chen H, Tsang YH, Sengupta S, Wang Z, Bhavana VH, Tran R, Soewito S, Minussi DC, Moreno D, Kong K, Dogruluk T, Lu H, Gao J, Tokheim C, Zhou DC, Johnson AM, Zeng J, Ip CKM, Ju Z, Wester M, Yu S, Li Y, Vellano CP, Schultz N, Karchin R, Ding L, Lu Y, Cheung LWT, Chen K, Shaw KR, Meric-Bernstam F, Scott KL, Yi S, Sahni N, Liang H, Mills GB. Cancer Cell. 2018 Mar 12;33(3):450-462.e10. doi: 10.1016/j.ccell.2018.01.021. PubMed 29533785.
Backbone
  Vector backbone: pHAGE
  Vector type: Lentiviral
Growth in bacteria
  Bacterial resistance: Ampicillin, 100 μg/mL
  Growth temperature: 37°C
  Growth strain: Stbl3
  Copy number: High Copy
Gene/Insert
  Gene/Insert name: ERBB2
  Species: H. sapiens (human)
  Mutation: L755_T759delLRENT
  Entrez Gene: ERBB2 (a.k.a. CD340, HER-2, HER-2/neu, HER2, MLN 19, MLN-19, NEU, NGL, TKR1, VSCN2, c-ERB-2, c-ERB2, p185(erbB2))
  Cloning method: Gateway Cloning
Terms and licenses: Academic/Nonprofit Terms; Industry Terms: Not Available to Industry
How to cite: pHAGE-ERBB2-L755_T759delLRENT was a gift from Gordon Mills & Kenneth Scott (Addgene plasmid # 116339 ; http://n2t.net/addgene:116339 ; RRID:Addgene_116339)
