>Addgene plasmid #116339 | pHAGE-ERBB2-L755_T759delLRENT | depositor partial sequence | sequence record 219213 | insert
ATGGAGCTGGCGGCCTTGTGCCGCTGGGGGCTCCTCCTCGCCCTCTTGCCCCCCGGAGCCGCGAGCACCC
AAGTGTGCACCGGCACAGACATGAAGCTGCGGCTCCCTGCCAGTCCCGAGACCCACCTGGACATGCTCCG
CCACCTCTACCAGGGCTGCCAGGTGGTGCAGGGAAACCTGGAACTCACCTACCTGCCCACCAATGCCAGC
CTGTCCTTCCTGCAGGATATCCAGGAGGTGCAGGGCTACGTGCTCATCGCTCACAACCAAGTGAGGCAGG
TCCCACTGCAGAGGCTGCGGATTGTGCGAGGCACCCAGCTCTTTGAGGACAACTATGCCCTGGCCGTGCT
AGACAATGGAGACCCGCTGAACAATACCACCCCTGTCACAGGGGCCTCCCCAGGAGGCCTGCGGGAGCTG
CAGCTTCGAAGCCTCACAGAGATCTTGAAAGGAGGGGTCTTGATCCAGCGGAACCCCCAGCTCTGCTACC
AGGACACGATTTTGTGGAAGGACATCTTCCACAAGAACAACCAGCTGGCTCTCACACTGATAGACACCAA
CCGCTCTCGGGCCTGCCACCCCTGTTCTCCGATGTGTAAGGGCTCCCGCTGCTGGGGAGAGAGTTCTGAG
GATTGTCAGAGCCTGACGCGCACTGTCTGTGCCGGTGGCTGTGCCCGCTGCAAGGGGCCACTGCCCACTG
ACTGCTGCCATGAGCAGTGTGCTGCCGGCTGCACGGGCCCCAAGCACTCTGACTGCCTGGCCTGCCTCCA
CTTCAACCACAGTGGCATCTGTGAGCTGCACTGCCCAGCCCTGGTCACCTACAACACAGACACGTTTGAG
TCCATGCCCAATCCCGAGGGCCGGTATACATTCGGCGCCAGCTGTGTGACTGCCTGTCCCTACAACTACC
TTTCTACGGACGTGGGATCCTGCACCCTCGTCTGCCCCCTGCACAACCAAGAGGTGACAGCAGAGGATGG
AACACAGCGGTGTGAGAAGTGCAGCAAGCCCTGTGCCCGAGTGTGCTATGGTCTGGGCATGGAGCACTTG
CGAGAGGTGAGGGCAGTTACCAGTGCCAATATCCAGGAGTTTGCTGGCTGCAAGAAGATCTTTGGGAGCC
TGGCATTTCTGCCGGAGAGCTTTGATGGGGACCCAGCCTCCAACACTGCCCCGCTCCAGCCAGAGCAGCT
CCAAGTGTTTGAGACTCTGGAAGAGATCACAGGTTACCTATACATCTCAGCATGGCCGGACAGCCTGCCT
GACCTCAGCGTCTTCCAGAACCTGCAAGTAATCCGGGGACGAATTCTGCACAATGGCGCCTACTCGCTGA
CCCTGCAAGGGCTGGGCATCAGCTGGCTGGGGCTGCGCTCACTGAGGGAACTGGGCAGTGGACTGGCCCT
CATCCACCATAACACCCACCTCTGCTTCGTGCACACGGTGCCCTGGGACCAGCTCTTTCGGAACCCGCAC
CAAGCTCTGCTCCACACTGCCAACCGGCCAGAGGACGAGTGTGTGGGCGAGGGCCTGGCCTGCCACCAGC
TGTGCGCCCGAGGGCACTGCTGGGGTCCAGGGCCCACCCAGTGTGTCAACTGCAGCCAGTTCCTTCGGGG
CCAGGAGTGCGTGGAGGAATGCCGAGTACTGCAGGGGCTCCCCAGGGAGTATGTGAATGCCAGGCACTGT
TTGCCGTGCCACCCTGAGTGTCAGCCCCAGAATGGCTCAGTGACCTGTTTTGGACCGGAGGCTGACCAGT
GTGTGGCCTGTGCCCACTATAAGGACCCTCCCTTCTGCGTGGCCCGCTGCCCCAGCGGTGTGAAACCTGA
CCTCTCCTACATGCCCATCTGGAAGTTTCCAGATGAGGAGGGCGCATGCCAGCCTTGCCCCATCAACTGC
ACCCACTCCTGTGTGGACCTGGATGACAAGGGCTGCCCCGCCGAGCAGAGAGCCAGCCCTCTGACGTCCA
TCATCTCTGCGGTGGTTGGCATTCTGCTGGTCGTGGTCTTGGGGGTGGTCTTTGGGATCCTCATCAAGCG
ACGGCAGCAGAAGATCCGGAAGTACACGATGCGGAGACTGCTGCAGGAAACGGAGCTGGTGGAGCCGCTG
ACACCTAGCGGAGCGATGCCCAACCAGGCGCAGATGCGGATCCTGAAAGAGACGGAGCTGAGGAAGGTGA
AGGTGCTTGGATCTGGCGCTTTTGGCACAGTCTACAAGGGCATCTGGATCCCTGATGGGGAGAATGTGAA
AATTCCAGTGGCCATCAAAGTGTCCCCCAAAGCCAACAAAGAAATCTTAGACGAAGCATACGTGATGGCT
GGTGTGGGCTCCCCATATGTCTCCCGCCTTCTGGGCATCTGCCTGACATCCACGGTGCAGCTGGTGACAC
AGCTTATGCCCTATGGCTGCCTCTTAGACCATGTCCGGGAAAACCGCGGACGCCTGGGCTCCCAGGACCT
GCTGAACTGGTGTATGCAGATTGCCAAGGGGATGAGCTACCTGGAGGATGTGCGGCTCGTACACAGGGAC
TTGGCCGCTCGGAACGTGCTGGTCAAGAGTCCCAACCATGTCAAAATTACAGACTTCGGGCTGGCTCGGC
TGCTGGACATTGACGAGACAGAGTACCATGCAGATGGGGGCAAGGTGCCCATCAAGTGGATGGCGCTGGA
GTCCATTCTCCGCCGGCGGTTCACCCACCAGAGTGATGTGTGGAGTTATGGTGTGACTGTGTGGGAGCTG
ATGACTTTTGGGGCCAAACCTTACGATGGGATCCCAGCCCGGGAGATCCCTGACCTGCTGGAAAAGGGGG
AGCGGCTGCCCCAGCCCCCCATCTGCACCATTGATGTCTACATGATCATGGTCAAATGTTGGATGATTGA
CTCTGAATGTCGGCCAAGATTCCGGGAGTTGGTGTCTGAATTCTCCCGCATGGCCAGGGACCCCCAGCGC
TTTGTGGTCATCCAGAATGAGGACTTGGGCCCAGCCAGTCCCTTGGACAGCACCTTCTACCGCTCACTGC
TGGAGGACGATGACATGGGGGACCTGGTGGATGCTGAGGAGTATCTGGTACCCCAGCAGGGCTTCTTCTG
TCCAGACCCTGCCCCGGGCGCTGGGGGCATGGTCCACCACAGGCACCGCAGCTCATCTACCAGGAGTGGC
GGTGGGGACCTGACACTAGGGCTGGAGCCCTCTGAAGAGGAGGCCCCCAGGTCTCCACTGGCACCCTCCG
AAGGGGCTGGCTCCGATGTATTTGATGGTGACCTGGGAATGGGGGCAGCCAAGGGGCTGCAAAGCCTCCC
CACACATGACCCCAGCCCTCTACAGCGGTACAGTGAGGACCCCACAGTACCCCTGCCCTCTGAGACTGAT
GGCTACGTTGCCCCCCTGACCTGCAGCCCCCAGCCTGAATATGTGAACCAGCCAGATGTTCGGCCCCAGC
CCCCTTCGCCCCGAGAGGGCCCTCTGCCTGCTGCCCGACCTGCTGGTGCCACTCTGGAAAGGCCCAAGAC
TCTCTCCCCAGGGAAGAATGGGGTCGTCAAAGACGTTTTTGCCTTTGGGGGTGCCGTGGAGAACCCCGAG
TACTTGACACCCCAGGGAGGAGCTGCCCCTCAGCCCCACCCTCCTCCTGCCTTCAGCCCAGCCTTCGACA
ACCTCTATTACTGGGACCAGGACCCACCAGAGCGGGGGGCTCCACCCAGCACCTTCAAAGGGACACCTAC
GGCAGAGAACCCAGAGTACCTGGGTCTGGACGTGCCAGTGTGA
